>Addgene plasmid #22235 | peCALWY-3 | addgene partial sequence | sequence record 28117 | 22235 with ATOX-F
CTGCATTGAATCTGAGCACAGCATGGACACTCTGCTTGCAACCCTGAAGAAAACAGGAAAGACTGTTTCC
TACCTTGGCCTTGAGCTCATTCGTGGCGGATCCGGCGGAAGCGGCGGATCCGGTGGTAGCGGTGGATCCG
GGGGTCCGCGGATGCAGGGCACATGCAGTACCACTCTGATTGCCATTGCCGGCATGACCTGTGCATCCTG
TGTCCATTCCATTGAAGGCATGATCTCCCAACTGGAAGGGGTGCAGCAAATATCGGTGTCTTTGGCCGAA
GGGACTGCAACAGTTCTTTATAATCCCGCTGTAATTAGCCCAGAAGAACTCAGAGCTGCTATAGAAGACA
TGGGATTTGAGGCTTCAGTCTCGGTACCCATGGTGAGCAAGGGCGAGGAGCTGTTCACCGGGGTGGTGCC
CATCCTGGTCGAGCTGGACGGCGACGTAAACGGCCACAAGTTCAGCGTGTCCGGCGAGGGCGAGGGCGAT
GCCACCTACGGCAAGCTGACCCTGAAGTTCATCTGCACCACCGGCAAGCTGCCCGTGCCCTGGCCCACCC
TCGTGACCACCTTCGGCTACGGCCTGATGTGCTTCGCCCGCTACCCCGACCACATGAAGCAGCACGACTT
CTTCAAGTCCGCCATGCCCGAAGGCTACGTCCAGGAGCGCACCATCTTCTTCAAGGACGACGGCNACTA
