[The description below was written by a language model from this plasmid's Addgene catalogue record.]
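Description:
peCALWY-3 is a mammalian expression plasmid built on a Clontech pCMV-type backbone of about 3.9 kb, carrying an insert of roughly 2.1 kb cloned between NheI and NotI sites, both of which remain intact. It is propagated in E. coli as a high-copy plasmid under kanamycin selection, and it carries a neomycin resistance marker so that transfected mammalian cells can be selected with G418. The backbone name and the listed CMV sequencing primers suggest that expression is driven by the CMV promoter, although no feature table is provided to confirm the regulatory elements, origins of replication or polyadenylation signal.

The insert encodes eCALWY-3, a genetically encoded FRET sensor for Zn(II). The record lists the insert's sources as human sequence together with GFP-derived fluorescent proteins, and links it to the human copper chaperone gene ATOX1, indicating that an ATOX1-derived metal-binding domain forms part of the sensing module. The exact fluorescent protein variants and any additional binding domains are not stated. eCALWY-3 is described as a variant of eCALWY-1 that differs in its flexible linker, which contains three GGSGGS repeats instead of nine. In sensors of this kind, zinc binding alters the conformation of the protein and therefore the efficiency of energy transfer between the donor and acceptor fluorophores, giving a ratiometric optical readout. Changing linker length is a common way to tune such a sensor's properties, though the record does not give the specific effect here. The construct is intended for expression in mammalian cells to monitor intracellular zinc homeostasis by fluorescence imaging.
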