Addgene plasmid #22235: peCALWY-3
Depositing lab: Maarten Merkx. Publication: Genetically encoded FRET sensors to monitor intracellular Zn(2+) homeostasis. Vinkenborg JL, Nicolson TJ, Bellomo EA, Koay MS, Rutter GA, Merkx M. Nat Methods. 2009 Oct;6(10):737-40. doi: 10.1038/nmeth.1368. PubMed 19718032.
Backbone
  Vector backbone: pCMV (Clontech)
  Backbone size w/o insert (bp): 3900
  Vector type: Mammalian Expression
  Selectable markers: Neomycin (select with G418)
Growth in bacteria
  Bacterial resistance: Kanamycin, 50 μg/mL
  Growth temperature: 37°C
  Growth strain: DH5alpha
  Growth instructions: E.coli nova blue LB culture medium 30 ug/ml kanamycin Culture overnight, 37 C/250 rpm
  Copy number: High Copy
Gene/Insert
  Gene/Insert name: eCALWY-3 Zn(II) sensor
  Species: H. sapiens (human); GFP's
  Insert size (bp): 2100
  Mutation: Similar to eCALWY-1, but with a linkerlength of 3 GGSGGS repeats instead of 9
  Entrez Gene: ATOX1 (a.k.a. ATX1, HAH1)
  Cloning method: Restriction Enzyme; 5′ cloning site NheI (not destroyed); 3′ cloning site NotI (not destroyed)
  Sequencing primers: 5′ CMV promotor; 3′ CMV terminator
Terms and licenses: Academic/Nonprofit Terms; Industry Terms: Not Available to Industry
How to cite: peCALWY-3 was a gift from Maarten Merkx (Addgene plasmid # 22235 ; http://n2t.net/addgene:22235 ; RRID:Addgene_22235)
